>Addgene plasmid #117829 | pMEG_BB3_YL68N_AB | addgene full sequence | sequence record 234521 | Addgene NGS Result
GCTTGGATCCGAATTTTCAGAACCTAATTTATCTGTTACCCGGCCTGTGGCTCGCACAGCTTAAAAATGG
TCAAACTTTCCCCTTCTTGTCTTTTTTTCCTCACATTCATCAGGTTCTTGTCTTGATCTTTCAAGTGAGT
ATTAATTACCGACCTTGGTTCTTCATTGGGAGAGCATTGGAAGCCGTGGTGCAGCAACCACAAAACGGTT
CTTCCCCTTCGATACCTTCTTGCCTGCCTTTCAATACAAGTCGGCTCGATTAGCGGTGGTCGCCCCCGCC
AGCGGAGAACATGGAACTAACCCAGAATGAGAGCTAAGTGGAGAAAGAAGAGAGTCAGACGACTCAAGCG
AAAGCGCCGCAAGGTCCGAGCTCGATCCAAATAAGCGGTTTTTAACGGAGATTTAACACTAAATCGAAGA
ACTTTTCCCGTTTCATTTGCGAATGAGCTCGTTAACAAAATCCCCCAGTTTTTTTATCCAGCTGTAAGGA
TTGACATTAGTAATGAATTATTGTTTGGTATATTTAAATCTGTAGTTCCTTTCTGTCCGTGTCGGCAACT
GTTGTACTCGTGATTTACTTGTATTGACGAATACTTACTGTAGCGCACTCTGCTGCTACTGGTCGTAAGG
ATGTGCTATTTCGGTGTATGGTGGGTTTTTTGGGGGTCGGAACCGATGACTGTTACACGGGCACGGCTCG
TTGTGTACACGCACAGAGCTCTTGCGAGTCATGTTGTAGCTAGCTCGTCGTGTTCAGGAACTGTTCGATG
GTTCGGAGAGAGTCGCCGCCCAGAACATACGCGCACCGATGTCAGCAGACAGCCTTATTACAAGTACAGT
ATGTACATACTACTGTATATTCAAGCAAGTATATCCGTGGGTGCGGGTGATTTGGATCTAAGGTTCGTAC
TCAACACTCACGAGCAGCTTGCCTATGTTACATCCTTTTATCAGACATAACATAATTGGAGTTTACTTAC
ACACGGGGTGTACCTGTATGAGCACCACCTACAATTGTAGCACTGGTACTTGTACAAAGAATTTATTCGT
ACGAATCACAGGTACGGCCGCCCTCACCGAACCAGCGAATACCTCAGCGGTCCCCTGCAGTGACTCAACA
AAGCGATATGAACATCTTGCGATGGTATCCTGCTGATAGTTTTTACTGTACAAACACCTGTGTAGCTCCT
TCTAGCATTTTTAAGTTATTCACACCTCAAGGCGAGGGATAAATTAAATAAATTCCAAAAGCGAAGATCG
AGAAACTAAATTAAAATTCCAAAAACGAAGTTGGAACACAACCCCCCGAAAAAAAACAACAAACAAAAAA
CCCAACAAAATAAACAAAAACAAAATAAATATATAACTACCAGTATCTGACTAAAAGTTCAAATACTCGT
ACTTACAACAAATAGAAATGAGCCGGCCAAAATTCTGCAGAAAAAAATTTCAAACAAGTACTGGTATAAT
TAAATTAAAAAACACATCAAAGTATCATAACGTTAGTTATTTTATTTTATTTAATAAAAGAAAACAACAA
AATGGGCTCAAAACTTTCAACTTATACGATACATACCAAATAACAATTTAGTATTTATCTAAGTGCTTTT
CGTAGATAATGGAATACAAATGGATATCCAGAGTATACACATGGATAGTATACACTGACACGACAATTCT
GTATCTCTTTATGTTAACTACTGTGAGGCGTTAAATAGAGCTTGATATATAAAATGTTACATTTCACAGT
CTGAACTTTTGCAGATTACCTAATTTGGTAAGATATTAATTATGAACTGAAAGTTGATGGCATCCCTAAA
TTTGATGAAAGATGAAATTGTAAATGAGGTGGTAAAAGAGCTACAGTCGTTTTGTTTTGAGATACCATCA
TCTCTAACGAAATATCTATTAAAAATCTCAGTGTGATCATGAGTCATTGCCACCCTGGAAAATGTCATCA
TGGCTGATATTTCTAACTGTTTACTTGAGATAAATATATATTTACAAGAACTTCCCTTGAAATTAATTTA
GATATAAAATGTTTGCGGGCAAGTTACTACGAGGAATAAATTATATCTGTTGACTAGAAGTTATGAACAT
TCAGTATATATGCACATATAATAACCAACTTCGAATTTTCCAAATTAGGAAGTAAATTGTTATAATGAAA
CATACTTTTAGGTTTTTATATATTATAATGGAATACGTCTCCATTATTTTCGCCATCTAATTTATTTAAT
AAAAAAGTTTAGATAGATGATCTAATTTTATATATTAAAATAGATGGTGAGAGAAAAAAAAATGGCTTGC
ATATATATATATATATACAGATCCCGCTGTGAGCAAAAGGCCAGCAAAAGGCCAGGAACCGTAAAAAGGC
CGCGTTGCTGGCGTTTTTCCATAGGCTCCGCCCCCCTGACGAGCATCACAAAAATCGACGCTCAAGTCAG
AGGTGGCGAAACCCGACAGGACTATAAAGATACCAGGCGTTTCCCCCTGGAAGCTCCCTCGTGCGCTCTC
CTGTTCCGACCCTGCCGCTTACCGGATACCTGTCCGCCTTTCTCCCTTCGGGAAGCGTGGCGCTTTCTCA
TAGCTCACGCTGTAGGTATCTCAGTTCGGTGTAGGTCGTTCGCTCCAAGCTGGGCTGTGTGCACGAACCC
CCCGTTCAGCCCGACCGCTGCGCCTTATCCGGTAACTATCGTCTTGAGTCCAACCCGGTAAGACACGACT
TATCGCCACTGGCAGCAGCCACTGGTAACAGGATTAGCAGAGCGAGGTATGTAGGCGGTGCTACAGAGTT
CTTGAAGTGGTGGCCTAACTACGGCTACACTAGAAGAACAGTATTTGGTATCTGCGCTCTGCTGAAGCCA
GTTACCTTCGGAAAAAGAGTTGGTAGCTCTTGATCCGGCAAACAAACCACCGCTGGTAGCGGTGGTTTTT
TTGTTTGCAAGCAGCAGATTACGCGCAGAAAAAAAGGATCTCAAGAAGATCCTTTGATCTTTTCTACGGG
GTGGAGCGCAAAAAACCCCGCCCCTGACAGGGCGGGGTTTTTTCGCGATCGGAGACCGGATCCCTCGAGG
GTCTCCCCGGCATGGACATGGAGGCCCAGAATACCCTCCTTGACAGTCTTGACGTGCGCAGCTCAGGGGC
ATGATGTGACTGTCGCCCGTACATTTAGCCCATACATCCCCATGTATAATCATTTGCATCCATACATTTT
GATGGCCGCACGGCGCGAAGCAAAAATTACGGCTCCTCGCTGCAGACCTGCGAGCAGGGAAACGCTCCCC
TCACAGACGCGTTGAATTGTCCCCACGCCGCGCCCCTGTAGAGAAATATAAAAGGTTAGGATTTGCCACT
GAGGTTCTTCTTTCATATACTTCCTTTTAAAATCTTGCTAGGATACAGTTCTCACATCACATCCGAACAT
AAACAACCATGGGTACCACTCTTGACGACACGGCTTACCGGTACCGCACCAGTGTCCCGGGGGACGCCGA
GGCCATCGAGGCACTGGATGGGTCCTTCACCACCGACACCGTTTTTCGCGTCACCGCCACCGGGGACGGC
TTCACCCTGCGGGAGGTGCCGGTGGACCCGCCCCTGACCAAGGTGTTCCCCGACGACGAATCGGACGACG
AATCGGACGACGGGGAGGACGGCGACCCGGACTCCCGGACGTTCGTCGCGTACGGGGACGACGGCGACCT
GGCGGGCTTCGTGGTCGTCTCGTACTCCGGCTGGAACCGCCGGCTGACCGTCGAGGACATCGAGGTCGCC
CCGGAGCACCGGGGGCACGGGGTCGGGCGCGCGTTGATGGGGCTCGCGACGGAGTTCGCCCGCGAGCGGG
GCGCCGGGCACCTCTGGCTGGAGGTCACCAACGTCAACGCACCGGCGATCCACGCGTACCGGCGGATGGG
GTTCACCCTCTGCGGCCTGGACACCGCCCTGTACGACGGCACCGCCTCGGACGGCGAGCAGGCGCTCTAC
ATGAGCATGCCCTGCCCCTAATCAGTACTGACAATAAAAAGATTCTTGTTTTCAAGAACTTGTCATTTGT
ATAGTTTTTTTATATTGTAGTTGTTCTATTTTAATCAAATGTTAGCGTGATTTATATTTTTTTTCGCCTC
GACATCATCTGCCCAGATGCGAAGTTAAGTGCGCAGAAAGTAATATCATGCGTCAATCGTATGTGAATGC
TGGTCGCTATACTG
Features (pLannotate 1.2.2; 4 found; start..end, strand, type, name):
   2396..2984    -  rep_origin     ori: high-copy-number ColE1/pMB1/pBR322/pUC origin of replication
   3095..3438    +  promoter       TEF promoter: Ashbya gossypii TEF promoter
   3445..4009    +  CDS            NrsR (fragment): nourseothricin acetyltransferase; Streptomyces noursei nat1; confers resistance to nourseothricin
   4017..4214    +  terminator     TEF terminator: Ashbya gossypii TEF terminator
