[The description below was written by a language model from this plasmid's Addgene catalogue record and pLannotate feature annotations shown in this document.]
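Description:
pMEG_BB3_YL68N_AB is an empty recipient backbone from the GoldenMOCS Golden Gate modular cloning system, adapted for metabolic engineering of the oleaginous yeast Yarrowia lipolytica. It is a level-3 ("BB3") backbone intended to hold a single transcription unit. Rather than a gene insert, it carries a 34 bp GoldenMOCS-Yali "AB" linker, which presumably marks the position where one assembled promoter–gene–terminator unit is placed between the A and B fusion sites. The catalogue lists the backbone at about 4.2 kb, consistent with the 4,214 nt sequenced record. It is classed as both a bacterial and a yeast expression vector.

Propagation in E. coli relies on a high-copy ColE1/pUC-type origin of replication. Selection uses one cassette: the Streptomyces noursei nat1 nourseothricin acetyltransferase coding sequence (annotated as a fragment), flanked by the Ashbya gossypii TEF promoter and TEF terminator. The record lists nourseothricin as the bacterial selection agent, and no separate bacterial marker is annotated, so this cassette appears to serve in both hosts. A dominant drug marker of this kind removes the need for auxotrophic recipient strains, which fits the stated aim of engineering wild-type Y. lipolytica isolates.

The automated feature table annotates only these four elements, all in the second half of the sequence, and roughly the first 2.4 kb is unannotated. That region presumably contains the linker and any Yarrowia-specific elements for maintenance or genomic integration. The "YL68" part of the name may refer to such an element, but the record does not say what it is or whether the plasmid replicates or integrates in yeast.
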