Addgene plasmid #117829: pMEG_BB3_YL68N_AB
Purpose: (Empty Backbone) GoldenMOCS backbone for 1 TU in Y. lipolytica
Depositing lab: Michael Sauer. Depositing organization: Universitaet fur Bodenkultur Wien (BOKU-WIEN). Publication: Golden Gate based metabolic engineering strategy for wild-type strains of Yarrowia lipolytica. Egermeier M, Sauer M, Marx H. FEMS Microbiol Lett. 2019 Jan 29. pii: 5304171. doi: 10.1093/femsle/fnz022. PubMed 30698703.
Backbone
  Vector backbone: pMEG_BB3_YL68N_AB
  Backbone size (bp): 4193
  Vector type: Bacterial Expression, Yeast Expression
Growth in bacteria
  Bacterial resistance: Nourseothricin (clonNat), 50 μg/mL
  Growth temperature: 37°C
  Growth strain: DH5alpha
  Copy number: High Copy
Gene/Insert
  Gene/Insert name: None
Terms and licenses: Academic/Nonprofit Terms; Industry Terms: Not Available to Industry
Depositor comments: Contains 34 bp GoldenMOCS-Yali Linker AB
How to cite: pMEG_BB3_YL68N_AB was a gift from Michael Sauer (Addgene plasmid # 117829 ; http://n2t.net/addgene:117829 ; RRID:Addgene_117829)
